>Addgene plasmid #22234 | peCALWY-2 | addgene partial sequence | sequence record 28116 | 22234 with ATOX-F (aggctgtgctgaagctgtct)
TTGACCTGCCCNACAAGAAGGTCTGCATTGAATCTGAGCACAGCATGGACACTCTGCTTGCAACCCTGAA
GAAAACAGGAAAGACTGTTTCCTACCTTGGCCTTGAGCTCATTCGTGGCGGATCCGGCGGAAGCGGCGGA
TCCGGCGGTAGCGGCGGATCCGGCGGCTCCGGCGGATCCGGTGGTAGCGGTGGATCCGGGGGTCCGCGGA
TGCAGGGCACATGCAGTACCACTCTGATTGCCATTGCCGGCATGACCTGTGCATCCTGTGTCCATTCCAT
TGAAGGCATGATCTCCCAACTGGAAGGGGTGCAGCAAATATCGGTGTCTTTGGCCGAAGGGACTGCAACA
GTTCTTTATAATCCCGCTGTAATTAGCCCAGAAGAACTCAGAGCTGCTATAGAAGACATGGGATTTGAGG
CTTCAGTCTCGGTACCCATGGTGAGCAAGGGCGAGGAGCTGTTCACCGGGGTGGTGCCCATCCTGGTCGA
GCTGGACGGCGACGTAAACGGCCACAAGTTCAGCGTGTCCGGCGAGGGCGAGGGCGATGCCACCTACGGC
AAGCTGACCCTGAAGTTCATCTGCACCACCGGCAAGCTGCCCGTGCCCTGGCCCACCCTCGTGACCACCT
TCGGCTACGGCCTGATGTGCTTCGCCCGCTACCCCGACCACATGAAGCAGCACGACTTCTTCAAGTCCGC
CATGCCCGAAGGCTACGTCCAGGAGCGCACCATCTTCTTCAAGGACGACGGCAACTACNAGANCCGCGCC
GANGTGAAGTTCGAGGGCGACACCCTGGTGAACCGCATCGAGCTGAAGGGCATCGACTTCAAGGAGGACG
GCANCATCCTGGGGCACAAGCTTGAGTACAACTACAACAGCCACAACGTCTATATCATG
