[The description below was written by a language model from this plasmid's Addgene catalogue record.]
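Description:
peCALWY-2 is a mammalian expression plasmid built on a Clontech pCMV backbone of about 3.9 kb, carrying a roughly 2.1 kb insert that encodes the eCALWY-2 Zn(II) sensor. It is maintained in E. coli as a high-copy plasmid under kanamycin selection, and it carries a neomycin resistance marker so that transfected mammalian cells can be selected with G418. The insert was placed between NheI and NotI sites, both of which remain intact. The backbone name and the listed CMV sequencing primer indicate that expression is driven by the CMV promoter, although no feature table is available to confirm the exact arrangement of regulatory elements.

The payload is a genetically encoded FRET sensor for zinc. According to the record, it combines human sequence, with ATOX1 (a metal-binding copper chaperone) as the linked gene, with GFP-derived fluorescent proteins. The specific fluorescent protein variants and any additional metal-binding domain are not stated in the fields given. eCALWY-2 is described as identical in sequence to eCALWY-1 except that the flexible linker contains five GGSGGS repeats rather than nine. In sensors of this type, metal binding changes the relative positioning of the donor and acceptor fluorophores and therefore the energy transfer between them. Altering the linker length is a common way of tuning such a sensor's response or affinity, though the record does not state the effect of this particular change. The associated publication title indicates that the construct is intended for monitoring intracellular Zn(II) homeostasis in living cells by ratiometric fluorescence imaging.
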