Addgene plasmid #22234: peCALWY-2
Depositing lab: Maarten Merkx. Depositing organization: Technische Universiteit Eindhoven. Publication: Genetically encoded FRET sensors to monitor intracellular Zn(2+) homeostasis. Vinkenborg JL, Nicolson TJ, Bellomo EA, Koay MS, Rutter GA, Merkx M. Nat Methods. 2009 Oct;6(10):737-40. doi: 10.1038/nmeth.1368. PubMed 19718032.
Backbone
  Vector backbone: pCMV (Clontech)
  Backbone size w/o insert (bp): 3900
  Vector type: Mammalian Expression
  Selectable markers: Neomycin (select with G418)
Growth in bacteria
  Bacterial resistance: Kanamycin, 50 μg/mL
  Growth temperature: 37°C
  Growth strain: DH5alpha
  Growth instructions: E.coli nova blue LB culture medium 30 ug/ml kanamycin Culture overnight, 37 C/250 rpm
  Copy number: High Copy
Gene/Insert
  Gene/Insert name: eCALWY-2 Zn(II) sensor
  Species: H. sapiens (human); GFP's
  Insert size (bp): 2100
  Mutation: sequence identical to eCALWY-1, but linkerlength is 5 GGSGGS repeats instead of 9
  Entrez Gene: ATOX1 (a.k.a. ATX1, HAH1)
  Cloning method: Restriction Enzyme; 5′ cloning site NheI (not destroyed); 3′ cloning site NotI (not destroyed)
  Sequencing primers: 5′ CMV promotor; 3′ CMV terminator
Terms and licenses: Academic/Nonprofit Terms; Industry Terms: Not Available to Industry
How to cite: peCALWY-2 was a gift from Maarten Merkx (Addgene plasmid # 22234 ; http://n2t.net/addgene:22234 ; RRID:Addgene_22234)
